Addgene plasmid #47415: Intersectin I SH3 C domain (human)
Depositing lab: Peter McPherson. Depositing organization: McGill University. Publication: Intersectin, a novel adaptor protein with two Eps15 homology and five Src homology 3 domains. Yamabhai M, Hoffman NG, Hardison NL, McPherson PS, Castagnoli L, Cesareni G, Kay BK. J Biol Chem. 1998 Nov 20;273(47):31401-7. 10.1074/jbc.273.47.31401 PubMed 9813051.
Backbone
  Vector backbone: pGEX-4T1
  Backbone size w/o insert (bp): 5000
  Vector type: Bacterial Expression
Growth in bacteria
  Bacterial resistance: Ampicillin, 100 μg/mL
  Growth temperature: 37°C
  Growth strain: DH5alpha
  Copy number: High Copy
Gene/Insert
  Gene/Insert name: Intersectin SH3 domain C (alt name: Intersectin)
  Species: H. sapiens (human)
  Mutation: only SH3 domain C
  Entrez Gene: ITSN1 (a.k.a. ITSN, SH3D1A, SH3P17)
  Promoter: tac
  Tag / fusion protein: GST (N terminal on backbone)
  Cloning method: Unknown
  Sequencing primers: 5′ pGEX5'; 3′ pGEX3'
Terms and licenses: Academic/Nonprofit Terms; Industry Terms: Not Available to Industry
How to cite: Intersectin I SH3 C domain (human) was a gift from Peter McPherson (Addgene plasmid # 47415 ; http://n2t.net/addgene:47415 ; RRID:Addgene_47415)
