[The description below was written by a language model from this plasmid's Addgene catalogue record.]
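Description:
Intersectin I SH3 C domain (human) is a bacterial expression plasmid built on the pGEX-4T1 backbone (listed as about 5 kb without insert). It is maintained in E. coli as a high-copy plasmid under ampicillin selection. No feature table accompanies the record, so the origin of replication and other backbone elements are not itemised. The cloning method and the exact boundaries of the insert are also not stated.

The insert is a fragment of human ITSN1 (intersectin 1, also known as ITSN, SH3D1A or SH3P17) restricted to a single module, SH3 domain C, rather than the full-length protein. Intersectin is an adaptor protein containing two Eps15 homology domains and five Src homology 3 domains, and this construct isolates the third of those SH3 domains. Expression is driven by the tac promoter, a hybrid trp/lac promoter that is typically induced with IPTG. The domain is produced as a fusion with glutathione S-transferase supplied by the backbone at the N terminus. The GST moiety allows the fusion protein to be captured on glutathione resin for affinity purification. pGEX-4T vectors generally carry a thrombin cleavage site between GST and the insert, although this record does not list it.

A GST-fused individual SH3 domain of this kind is typically used to make recombinant protein for pull-down, overlay or peptide-binding experiments. Such experiments identify the proline-rich ligands recognised by that domain and can compare its binding specificity with that of the other intersectin SH3 domains. The record itself does not specify a particular application beyond bacterial expression.
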