>Addgene plasmid #47415 | Intersectin I SH3 C domain (human) | addgene partial sequence | sequence record 68395 | pGEX5
AATCGGATCTGGTTCCGCGTGGATCCCCGGAATTCCCGGTCGTTTCGGGAGAAGAATTTATTGCCATGTA
CACTTACGAGAGTTCTGAGCAAGGAGATTTAACCTTTCAGCAAGGGGATGTGATTTTGGTTACCAAGAAA
GATGGTGACTGGTGGACAGGAACAGTGGGCGACAAGGCCGGAGTCTTCCCTTCTAACTATGTGAGGCTTA
AAGATTCAGAGGGCTCTGGAACTGCTTGACTCGAGCGGCCGCATCGTGACTGACTGACGATCTGCCTCGC
GCGTTTCGGTGATGACGGTGAAAACCTCTGACACATGCAGCTCCCGGAGACGGTCACAGCTTGTCTGTAA
GCGGATGCCGGGAGCAGACAAGCCCGTCAGGGCGCGTCAGCGGGTGTTGGCGGGTGTCGGGGCGCAGCCA
TGACCCAGTCACGTAGCGATAGCGGAGTGTATAATTCTTGAAGACGAAAGGGCCTCGTGATACGCCTATT
TTTATAGGTTAATGTCATGATAATAATGGTTTCTTAGACGTCAGGTGGCACTTTTCGGGGAAATGTGCGC
GGAACCCCTATTTGTTTATTTTTCTAAATACATTCAAATATGTATCCGCTCATGAGACAATAACCCTGAT
AAATGCTTCAATAATATTGAAAAAGGAAGAGTATGAGTATTCAACATTTCCGTGTCGCCCTTATTCCCTT
TTTTGCGGCATTTTGCCTTCCTGTTTTTGCTCACCCAGAAACGCTGGTGAAAGTAAAAGATGCTGAAGAT
CAGTTGGGTGCACGAGTGGGTTACATCGAACTGGATCTCAACAGCGGTAAGATCCTTGAGAGTTTTCGCC
CCGAAGAACGTTTTCCAATGATGAGCACTTTTAAAGTTCTGCTATGTGGCGCGGTATTATCCCGT
